Addgene plasmid #125926: IV_pAAV-ProB6-CatCh-GFP-WPRE
Purpose: Targeting expression to neuronal and glial cell types in mice, non-human primates, and human retina
Depositing lab: Botond Roska. Depositing organization: Friedrich Miescher Institute for Biomedical Research. Publication: Targeting neuronal and glial cell types with synthetic promoter AAVs in mice, non-human primates and humans. Juttner J, Szabo A, Gross-Scherf B, Morikawa RK, Rompani SB, Hantz P, Szikra T, Esposti F, Cowan CS, Bharioke A, Patino-Alvarez CP, Keles O, Kusnyerik A, Azoulay T, Hartl D, Krebs AR, Schubeler D, Hajdu RI, Lukats A, Nemeth J, Nagy ZZ, Wu KC, Wu RH, Xiang L, Fang XL, Jin ZB, Goldblum D, Hasler PW, Scholl HPN, Krol J, Roska B. Nat Neurosci. 2019 Jul 8. pii: 10.1038/s41593-019-0431-2. doi: 10.1038/s41593-019-0431-2. PubMed 31285614.
Backbone
  Vector backbone: pAAV
  Vector type: AAV
Growth in bacteria
  Bacterial resistance: Ampicillin, 100 μg/mL
  Growth temperature: 37°C
  Growth strain: NEB Stable
  Copy number: High Copy
Gene/Insert
  Gene/Insert name: CatCh-GFP (alt name: ChR2(L132C)-EGFP)
  Species: Synthetic
  Promoter: ProB6
  Cloning method: Restriction Enzyme; 5′ cloning site Unknown (unknown if destroyed); 3′ cloning site Unknown (unknown if destroyed)
Terms and licenses: Academic/Nonprofit Terms; Industry Terms: Not Available to Industry
Depositor comments: Please visit https://www.biorxiv.org/content/early/2018/10/04/434720.full.pdf for BioRxiv preprint
How to cite: IV_pAAV-ProB6-CatCh-GFP-WPRE was a gift from Botond Roska (Addgene plasmid # 125926 ; http://n2t.net/addgene:125926 ; RRID:Addgene_125926)
