[The description below was written by a language model from this plasmid's Addgene catalogue record and pLannotate feature annotations shown in this document.]
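Description:
IV_pAAV-ProB6-CatCh-GFP-WPRE is an adeno-associated virus transfer plasmid built on a pAAV backbone, intended for packaging a recombinant AAV genome that drives an optogenetic actuator in the retina. In bacteria it is maintained as a high-copy plasmid through a ColE1/pUC-type origin and selected with ampicillin via the β-lactamase gene and its own promoter. An f1 phage origin is also present. The deposited record lists a recombination-deficient growth strain, consistent with the need to preserve the repeat-rich AAV2 inverted terminal repeats. The annotation finds a complete ITR downstream of the cassette and only short ITR fragments at the upstream end, which may reflect incomplete sequencing or annotation of this hairpin-forming region rather than a true truncation.

Between the ITRs, the synthetic promoter ProB6 controls the payload. It is not annotated in the feature table but presumably lies in the unannotated stretch between the left ITR fragments and the coding sequence. The insert is CatCh-GFP, the L132C variant of the Chlamydomonas channelrhodopsin-2 N-terminal channel domain, a blue-light-gated cation channel, followed directly by EGFP so that expressing cells can be both light-activated and visualised by fluorescence. Downstream, a WPRE enhances transcript stability and expression, and a human growth hormone polyadenylation signal terminates the message.

The construct belongs to a series of synthetic-promoter AAVs designed to restrict expression to particular neuronal and glial cell types in mouse, non-human primate and human retina. The record does not state which cell population ProB6 targets.
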