Features (pLannotate 1.2.2; 15 found; start..end, strand, type, name):
     12..39      +  repeat_region  AAV2 ITR (fragment): inverted terminal repeat of adeno-associated virus serotype 2 inverted
     68..95      +  repeat_region  AAV2 ITR (fragment): inverted terminal repeat of adeno-associated virus serotype 2 inverted
   1275..2200    +  CDS            ChR2 (fragment): N-terminal fragment of channelrhodopsin-2 from the alga Chlamydomonas reinhardtii (Nagel et al., 2003) blue light-activated cation channel
   2205..2921    +  CDS            EGFP: EGFP is a basic (constitutively fluorescent) green fluorescent protein published in 1996, derived from Aequorea victoria. It is reported to be a rapidly-maturing weak dimer with moderate acid sensitivity.
   2928..2952    +  misc_feature   MCS (fragment): pBluescript multiple cloning site
   2952..3540    +  misc_feature   WPRE: woodchuck hepatitis virus posttranscriptional regulatory element
   3572..4048    +  polyA_signal   hGH poly(A) signal: human growth hormone polyadenylation signal
   4088..4228    +  repeat_region  AAV2 ITR: inverted terminal repeat of adeno-associated virus serotype 2 inverted
   4233..4284    -  misc_feature   bom (fragment): basis of mobility region from pBR322
   4303..4758    +  rep_origin     f1 ori (sequence partly withheld): f1 bacteriophage origin of replication; arrow indicates direction of (+) strand synthesis
   4759..4808    -  misc_feature   bom (fragment): basis of mobility region from pBR322
   4910..4945    -  CDS            rop (fragment): Rop protein, which maintains plasmids at low copy number; rop
   5040..5144    +  promoter       AmpR promoter: bla
   5145..6005    +  CDS            AmpR: β-lactamase; bla; confers resistance to ampicillin, carbenicillin, and related antibiotics
   6176..6764    +  rep_origin     ori: high-copy-number ColE1/pMB1/pBR322/pUC origin of replication
>Addgene plasmid #125926 | IV_pAAV-ProB6-CatCh-GFP-WPRE | addgene full sequence | sequence record 258119 | Addgene NGS Result
CCTGCAGGCAGCTGCGCGCTCGCTCGCTCACTGAGGCCGCCCGGGCGTCGGGCGACCTTTGGTCGCCCGG
CCTCAGTGAGCGAGCGAGCGCGCAGAGAGGGAGTGGCCAACTCCATCACTAGGGGTTCCTGCGGCCGCAC
GCGTGTTAAGAATCTTTCTCTAATGTTGGGCTTAAGTGGCAGGAGGGATATATATCAGGATGCAATTCCT
TGCATCTGGTTTGTAATCTGCTTGGGTTGCTTGAGGAAATGCACTTAATTAAAATAAACATTAAACATCC
TAGCAACAGAGGACTTATAGGCTAATAAGGTTGAGGATTTTGTGATTTAAAGAACTCCTTAATCCACTGC
TTCCTGCCTACCATAAGCCAAGGGGCTGTTCAAAGATTCTCTTAAACAATTCAACTCAAAAATTATTCAC
AGTTCATAAACAGAGTGCAAATCACCCAAGCAGAAGTAATTTACTGCTTTTAAGTCAAAGCCCTGCTTAG
CTAGGGAGTCAGCTGTAGGAATTAACCAGAACAAAATCCTGATTAAACAGCTAATCGGTTGTTCTTTGGG
TTCCATATTTTCCCTTCAAGTCTAGCTGGATTGCAAAGTTAAGCTTATGATTATGAATAAAAACTATTTT
CCACAGGTTTTTCTTTAATCATTTGTAAGGAAATCAATCTCAATGCCCTATTATTGTCTTTTTTTCTGAA
CCTGAAAAACCCTCTCTTTTCTCCCAGGCCCCCTACTCCGCTAACCCAGTGGCCTGAGCAAATCACAAGG
AGGATTGGTGGCTAAATAAGAAGGCAGCAGCTTTGGATTTTCCACTCATGGAAGAGGGGAGGAAAGGGCA
GAGGGTGGGGGCTTCCTTGGGAAGCTTGGGATGAGTCACGGGAGTGGAGGGTGGATAGGATATGGAGAGG
GGCGGGGCCGCAGCCCTAACCCAAAGTGTTGTCACACCAAACCCTTCACACCTGGCCTTTGTCTCCCCCT
GGCGGGGCACCGCCCTGAATGACCACTGTGTAATTTTTATTTAGAATTTCGCTCTGAAGTCATCAGCTCT
ATGACCCAGAAACACTGAATAATAAAAGACCCTGCCAACTGGAATGTGATACCCTGATCTCTGGCCTTTG
GAGGTGGTATTTAGGGCAATTGAGTATATTTTCAAGGAAATAGTGACTTATACCAGCAAGTTGTCTTACT
ACAAATATTTGTAAGTAAACACCACCCTAAGTACAGCTTCCTGCTCTTTCATCCCTTTTAAGGTCATTGC
CAGGATCCGCCACCATGGATTATGGAGGCGCCCTGAGTGCCGTTGGGCGCGAGCTGCTATTTGTAACGAA
CCCAGTAGTCGTCAATGGCTCTGTACTTGTGCCTGAGGACCAGTGTTACTGCGCGGGCTGGATTGAGTCG
CGTGGCACAAACGGTGCCCAAACGGCGTCGAACGTGCTGCAATGGCTTGCTGCTGGCTTCTCCATCCTAC
TGCTTATGTTTTACGCCTACCAAACATGGAAGTCAACCTGCGGCTGGGAGGAGATCTATGTGTGCGCTAT
CGAGATGGTCAAGGTGATTCTCGAGTTCTTCTTCGAGTTTAAGAACCCGTCCATGCTGTATCTAGCCACA
GGCCACCGCGTCCAGTGGTTGCGTTACGCCGAGTGGCTTCTCACCTGCCCGGTCATTTGCATTCACCTGT
CAAACCTGACGGGCTTGTCCAACGACTACAGCAGGCGCACCATGGGTCTGCTTGTGTCTGATATTGGCAC
AATTGTGTGGGGCGCCACTTCCGCCATGGCCACCGGATACGTCAAGGTCATCTTCTTCTGCCTGGGTCTG
TGTTATGGTGCTAACACGTTCTTTCACGCTGCCAAGGCCTACATCGAGGGTTACCACACCGTGCCGAAGG
GCCGGTGTCGCCAGGTGGTGACTGGCATGGCTTGGCTCTTCTTCGTATCATGGGGTATGTTCCCCATCCT
GTTCATCCTCGGCCCCGAGGGCTTCGGCGTCCTGAGCGTGTACGGCTCCACCGTCGGCCACACCATCATT
GACCTGATGTCGAAGAACTGCTGGGGTCTGCTCGGCCACTACCTGCGCGTGCTGATCCACGAGCATATCC
TCATCCACGGCGACATTCGCAAGACCACCAAATTGAACATTGGTGGCACTGAGATTGAGGTCGAGACGCT
GGTGGAGGACGAGGCCGAGGCTGGCGCGGTACCCATGGTGAGCAAGGGCGAGGAGCTGTTCACCGGGGTG
GTGCCCATCCTGGTCGAGCTGGACGGCGACGTAAACGGCCACAAGTTCAGCGTGTCCGGCGAGGGCGAGG
GCGATGCCACCTACGGCAAGCTGACCCTGAAGTTCATCTGCACCACCGGCAAGCTGCCCGTGCCCTGGCC
CACCCTCGTGACCACCCTGACCTACGGCGTGCAGTGCTTCAGCCGCTACCCCGACCACATGAAGCAGCAC
GACTTCTTCAAGTCCGCCATGCCCGAAGGCTACGTCCAGGAGCGCACCATCTTCTTCAAGGACGACGGCA
ACTACAAGACCCGCGCCGAGGTGAAGTTCGAGGGCGACACCCTGGTGAACCGCATCGAGCTGAAGGGCAT
CGACTTCAAGGAGGACGGCAACATCCTGGGGCACAAGCTGGAGTACAACTACAACAGCCACAACGTCTAT
ATCATGGCCGACAAGCAGAAGAACGGCATCAAGGTGAACTTCAAGATCCGCCACAACATCGAGGACGGCA
GCGTGCAGCTCGCCGACCACTACCAGCAGAACACCCCCATCGGCGACGGCCCCGTGCTGCTGCCCGACAA
CCACTACCTGAGCACCCAGTCCGCCCTGAGCAAAGACCCCAACGAGAAGCGCGATCACATGGTCCTGCTG
GAGTTCGTGACCGCCGCCGGGATCACTCTCGGCATGGACGAGCTGTACAAGTGATAAGAATTCGATATCA
AGCTTATCGATAATCAACCTCTGGATTACAAAATTTGTGAAAGATTGACTGGTATTCTTAACTATGTTGC
TCCTTTTACGCTATGTGGATACGCTGCTTTAATGCCTTTGTATCATGCTATTGCTTCCCGTATGGCTTTC
ATTTTCTCCTCCTTGTATAAATCCTGGTTGCTGTCTCTTTATGAGGAGTTGTGGCCCGTTGTCAGGCAAC
GTGGCGTGGTGTGCACTGTGTTTGCTGACGCAACCCCCACTGGTTGGGGCATTGCCACCACCTGTCAGCT
CCTTTCCGGGACTTTCGCTTTCCCCCTCCCTATTGCCACGGCGGAACTCATCGCCGCCTGCCTTGCCCGC
TGCTGGACAGGGGCTCGGCTGTTGGGCACTGACAATTCCGTGGTGTTGTCGGGGAAATCATCGTCCTTTC
CTTGGCTGCTCGCCTATGTTGCCACCTGGATTCTGCGCGGGACGTCCTTCTGCTACGTCCCTTCGGCCCT
CAATCCAGCGGACCTTCCTTCCCGCGGCCTGCTGCCGGCTCTGCGGCCTCTTCCGCGTCTTCGCCTTCGC
CCTCAGACGAGTCGGATCTCCCTTTGGGCCGCCTCCCCGCATCGATACCGAGCGCTGCTCGAGAGATCTA
CGGGTGGCATCCCTGTGACCCCTCCCCAGTGCCTCTCCTGGCCCTGGAAGTTGCCACTCCAGTGCCCACC
AGCCTTGTCCTAATAAAATTAAGTTGCATCATTTTGTCTGACTAGGTGTCCTTCTATAATATTATGGGGT
GGAGGGGGGTGGTATGGAGCAAGGGGCAAGTTGGGAAGACAACCTGTAGGGCCTGCGGGGTCTATTGGGA
ACCAAGCTGGAGTGCAGTGGCACAATCTTGGCTCACTGCAATCTCCGCCTCCTGGGTTCAAGCGATTCTC
CTGCCTCAGCCTCCCGAGTTGTTGGGATTCCAGGCATGCATGACCAGGCTCAGCTAATTTTTGTTTTTTT
GGTAGAGACGGGGTTTCACCATATTGGCCAGGCTGGTCTCCAACTCCTAATCTCAGGTGATCTACCCACC
TTGGCCTCCCAAATTGCTGGGATTACAGGCGTGAACCACTGCTCCCTTCCCTGTCCTTCTGATTTTGTAG
GTAACCACGTGCGGACCGAGCGGCCGCAGGAACCCCTAGTGATGGAGTTGGCCACTCCCTCTCTGCGCGC
TCGCTCGCTCACTGAGGCCGGGCGACCAAAGGTCGCCCGACGCCCGGGCTTTGCCCGGGCGGCCTCAGTG
AGCGAGCGAGCGCGCAGCTGCCTGCAGGGGCGCCTGATGCGGTATTTTCTCCTTACGCATCTGTGCGGTA
TTTCACACCGCATA
[95 nt withheld, positions 4285-4379]
T
[46 nt withheld, positions 4381-4426]
C
[141 nt withheld, positions 4428-4568]
CCTTTGACGTTGGAGTCCACGTTCTTT
[37 nt withheld, positions 4596-4632]
ACTCTATCTCGGGCTATTCTTTTGATTTATAAGGGATTTTGCCGATTTCGGTCTATTGGTTAAAAAATGA
GCTGATTTAACAAAAATTTAACGCGAATTTTAACAAAATATTAACGTTTACAATTTTATGGTGCACTCTC
AGTACAATCTGCTCTGATGCCGCATAGTTAAGCCAGCCCCGACACCCGCCAACACCCGCTGACGCGCCCT
GACGGGCTTGTCTGCTCCCGGCATCCGCTTACAGACAAGCTGTGACCGTCTCCGGGAGCTGCATGTGTCA
GAGGTTTTCACCGTCATCACCGAAACGCGCGAGACGAAAGGGCCTCGTGATACGCCTATTTTTATAGGTT
AATGTCATGATAATAATGGTTTCTTAGACGTCAGGTGGCACTTTTCGGGGAAATGTGCGCGGAACCCCTA
TTTGTTTATTTTTCTAAATACATTCAAATATGTATCCGCTCATGAGACAATAACCCTGATAAATGCTTCA
ATAATATTGAAAAAGGAAGAGTATGAGTATTCAACATTTCCGTGTCGCCCTTATTCCCTTTTTTGCGGCA
TTTTGCCTTCCTGTTTTTGCTCACCCAGAAACGCTGGTGAAAGTAAAAGATGCTGAAGATCAGTTGGGTG
CACGAGTGGGTTACATCGAACTGGATCTCAACAGCGGTAAGATCCTTGAGAGTTTTCGCCCCGAAGAACG
TTTTCCAATGATGAGCACTTTTAAAGTTCTGCTATGTGGCGCGGTATTATCCCGTATTGACGCCGGGCAA
GAGCAACTCGGTCGCCGCATACACTATTCTCAGAATGACTTGGTTGAGTACTCACCAGTCACAGAAAAGC
ATCTTACGGATGGCATGACAGTAAGAGAATTATGCAGTGCTGCCATAACCATGAGTGATAACACTGCGGC
CAACTTACTTCTGACAACGATCGGAGGACCGAAGGAGCTAACCGCTTTTTTGCACAACATGGGGGATCAT
GTAACTCGCCTTGATCGTTGGGAACCGGAGCTGAATGAAGCCATACCAAACGACGAGCGTGACACCACGA
TGCCTGTAGCAATGGCAACAACGTTGCGCAAACTATTAACTGGCGAACTACTTACTCTAGCTTCCCGGCA
ACAATTAATAGACTGGATGGAGGCGGATAAAGTTGCAGGACCACTTCTGCGCTCGGCCCTTCCGGCTGGC
TGGTTTATTGCTGATAAATCTGGAGCCGGTGAGCGTGGGTCTCGCGGTATCATTGCAGCACTGGGGCCAG
ATGGTAAGCCCTCCCGTATCGTAGTTATCTACACGACGGGGAGTCAGGCAACTATGGATGAACGAAATAG
ACAGATCGCTGAGATAGGTGCCTCACTGATTAAGCATTGGTAACTGTCAGACCAAGTTTACTCATATATA
CTTTAGATTGATTTAAAACTTCATTTTTAATTTAAAAGGATCTAGGTGAAGATCCTTTTTGATAATCTCA
TGACCAAAATCCCTTAACGTGAGTTTTCGTTCCACTGAGCGTCAGACCCCGTAGAAAAGATCAAAGGATC
TTCTTGAGATCCTTTTTTTCTGCGCGTAATCTGCTGCTTGCAAACAAAAAAACCACCGCTACCAGCGGTG
GTTTGTTTGCCGGATCAAGAGCTACCAACTCTTTTTCCGAAGGTAACTGGCTTCAGCAGAGCGCAGATAC
CAAATACTGTTCTTCTAGTGTAGCCGTAGTTAGGCCACCACTTCAAGAACTCTGTAGCACCGCCTACATA
CCTCGCTCTGCTAATCCTGTTACCAGTGGCTGCTGCCAGTGGCGATAAGTCGTGTCTTACCGGGTTGGAC
TCAAGACGATAGTTACCGGATAAGGCGCAGCGGTCGGGCTGAACGGGGGGTTCGTGCACACAGCCCAGCT
TGGAGCGAACGACCTACACCGAACTGAGATACCTACAGCGTGAGCTATGAGAAAGCGCCACGCTTCCCGA
AGGGAGAAAGGCGGACAGGTATCCGGTAAGCGGCAGGGTCGGAACAGGAGAGCGCACGAGGGAGCTTCCA
GGGGGAAACGCCTGGTATCTTTATAGTCCTGTCGGGTTTCGCCACCTCTGACTTGAGCGTCGATTTTTGT
GATGCTCGTCAGGGGGGCGGAGCCTATGGAAAAACGCCAGCAACGCGGCCTTTTTACGGTTCCTGGCCTT
TTGCTGGCCTTTTGCTCACATGT
